>Addgene plasmid #146556 | pCIneo-V5-SBP-HsSmg6-siRNAres_I | depositor full sequence | sequence record 289002 | Full Sequence
TCAATATTGGCCATTAGCCATATTATTCATTGGTTATATAGCATAAATCAATATTGGCTATTGGCCATTG
CATACGTTGTATCTATATCATAATATGTACATTTATATTGGCTCATGTCCAATATGACCGCCATGTTGGC
ATTGATTATTGACTAGTTATTAATAGTAATCAATTACGGGGTCATTAGTTCATAGCCCATATATGGAGTT
CCGCGTTACATAACTTACGGTAAATGGCCCGCCTGGCTGACCGCCCAACGACCCCCGCCCATTGACGTCA
ATAATGACGTATGTTCCCATAGTAACGCCAATAGGGACTTTCCATTGACGTCAATGGGTGGAGTATTTAC
GGTAAACTGCCCACTTGGCAGTACATCAAGTGTATCATATGCCAAGTCCGCCCCCTATTGACGTCAATGA
CGGTAAATGGCCCGCCTGGCATTATGCCCAGTACATGACCTTACGGGACTTTCCTACTTGGCAGTACATC
TACGTATTAGTCATCGCTATTACCATGGTGATGCGGTTTTGGCAGTACACCAATGGGCGTGGATAGCGGT
TTGACTCACGGGGATTTCCAAGTCTCCACCCCATTGACGTCAATGGGAGTTTGTTTTGGCACCAAAATCA
ACGGGACTTTCCAAAATGTCGTAACAACTGCGATCGCCCGCCCCGTTGACGCAAATGGGCGGTAGGCGTG
TACGGTGGGAGGTCTATATAAGCAGAGCTCGTTTAGTGAACCGTCAGATCACTAGAAGCTTTATTGCGGT
AGTTTATCACAGTTAAATTGCTAACGCAGTCAGTGCTTCTGACACAACAGTCTCGAACTTAAGCTGCAGT
GACTCTCTTAAGGTAGCCTTGCAGAAGTTGGTCGTGAGGCACTGGGCAGGTAAGTATCAAGGTTACAAGA
CAGGTTTAAGGAGACCAATAGAAACTGGGCTTGTCGAGACAGAGAAGACTCTTGCGTTTCTGATAGGCAC
CTATTGGTCTTACTGACATCCACTTTGCCTTTCTCTCCACAGGTGTCCACTCCCAGTTCAATTACAGCTC
TTAAGGCTAGAGTACTTAATACGACTCACTATAGGCTAGCAATTGCGGCCACCATGGGTAAGCCTATCCC
TAACCCTCTCCTCGGTCTCGATTCTACGCCCGGAAGCGGTAGCGGTACCATGGACGAGAAGACCACCGGC
TGGGGGGGCGGCCACGTGGTGGAGGGCCTGGCCGGCGAGCTGGAGCAGCTGCGGGCCAGGCTGGAGCACC
ACCCTCAGGGCCAGCGGGAGCCCTCCGGCGGCTGCAAGCCCCTCGAGAATTCACGCGTGATGGCGGAAGG
GCTGGAGCGTGTGCGGATCTCCGCGTCGGAGCTGCGCGGGATCCTGGCTACTCTGGCCCCGCAGGCCGGG
AGCAGAGAAAACATGAAGGAATTAAAGGAGGCCAGGCCGCGCAAAGATAACAGGCGTCCAGATCTGGAAA
TCTATAAGCCTGGCCTTTCTCGGCTAAGGAACAAGCCCAAAATCAAGGAACCCCCTGGGAGTGAGGAATT
CAAAGATGAAATTGTTAATGACCGAGATTGCTCTGCTGTTGAAAATGGTACACAGCCCGTTAAAGATGTC
TGCAAGGAACTGAACAACCAAGAGCAGAATGGTCCTATAGACCCAGAAAATAATCGGGGACAAGAATCCT
TTCCTAGGACTGCTGGACAAGAGGATCGTAGTCTAAAAATTATCAAAAGAACAAAGAAACCCGACCTGCA
GATCTATCAGCCTGGACGACGTTTGCAGACTGTTAGCAAAGAATCCGCCAGTCGGGTGGAGGAGGAAGAA
GTCCTCAACCAGGTAGAACAACTGAGAGTAGAGGAAGATGAGTGTAGGGGAAATGTTGCGAAGGAGGAAG
TTGCGAATAAACCAGACAGGGCCGAGATAGAAAAGAGCCCAGGTGGTGGGAGAGTAGGGGCTGCAAAAGG
AGAAAAAGGAAAGAGGATGGGAAAAGGGGAGGGGGTGAGGGAAACCCACGACGACCCGGCCCGCGGGAGG
CCGGGCTCCGCAAAGCGCTACTCCCGCTCAGACAAACGAAGGAATCGCTACCGCACGCGCAGCACCAGCT
CAGCTGGCAGCAACAACAGCGCTGAGGGAGCTGGCCTGACGGATAATGGATGTCGCCGCCGCCGACAGGA
TAGGACCAAGGAGAGGCCACCACTGAAGAAGCAAGTGTCTGTGTCCTCAACCGATTCCTTAGACGAGGAC
AGAATTGATGAGCCTGATGGATTAGGACCCAGGAGAAGTTCAGAAAGGAAGAGACATTTAGAAAGAAACT
GGTCTGGCCGTGGGGAGGGTGAGCAGAAAACCAGTGCTAAAGAATATCGAGGCACTCTTCGTGTCACTTT
CGATGCAGAAGCCATGAACAAAGAGTCTCCCATGGTGAGGTCAGCCAGGGATGATATGGATAGAGGAAAG
CCTGACAAAGGCTTGAGCAGTGGGGGCAAAGGCTCTGAGAAGCAGGAGTCCAAAAACCCGAAACAAGAAC
TTCGGGGTCGTGGTCGTGGCATTCTGATTTTGCCTGCCCATACCACCCTATCTGTCAATTCAGCAGGTTC
TCCAGAGTCCGCGCCTTTGGGACCTCGGCTTTTGTTTGGATCTGGTAGTAAGGGATCTCGGAGTTGGGGC
CGTGGAGGCACCACACGCCGATTGTGGGACCCAAACAATCCTGATCAGAAACCTGCTCTAAAGACTCAGA
CGCCCCAGCTACATTTCTTGGACACTGATGATGAAGTCAGCCCTACATCTTGGGGTGACTCACGCCAGGC
TCAGGCATCTTACTATAAGTTTCAAAACTCTGACAACCCCTATTATTACCCCCGGACACCAGGCCCTGCC
TCCCAGTATCCCTATACGGGCTATAACCCTCTACAGTACCCAGTGGGCCCTACGAATGGTGTGTACCCAG
GGCCTTACTACCCAGGCTACCCGACTCCGTCAGGACAGTATGTGTGTAGCCCTCTACCTACCAGCACCAT
GAGTCCCGAGGAGGTAGAGCAGCACATGAGGAACCTGCAGCAACAGGAGCTGCACAGGCTTCTCCGGGTG
GCTGACAACCAGGAACTGCAGCTCAGCAACCTGCTCTCCAGGGACCGCATCAGTCCGGAGGGCCTGGAGA
AGATGGCGCAACTCAGAGCTGAACTGCTGCAGCTATATGAGCGCTGTATTCTATTAGATATTGAGTTCTC
TGATAATCAGAATGTGGATCAGATCCTGTGGAAGAATGCTTTCTATCAGGTGATTGAGAAGTTCAGGCAA
CTTGTCAAGGATCCGAATGTTGAGAACCCAGAACAGATTCGGAACAGACTTTTGGAGCTCTTGGATGAGG
GTAGTGACTTCTTTGATAGTTTGCTTCAGAAGCTGCAGGTTACTTACAAGTTCAAACTGGAAGACTACAT
GGATGGTCTTGCCATTCGCAGCAAGCCATTACGCAAGACAGTAAAATATGCCTTGATCAGTGCCCAGCGA
TGCATGATATGCCAAGGAGATATTGCTAGGTACCGGGAGCAGGCAAGCGACACGGCAAACTATGGGAAAG
CACGCAGTTGGTACCTGAAGGCCCAGCACATTGCTCCCAAGAATGGGCGCCCCTATAACCAGTTGGCTTT
GCTGGCAGTGTATACGAGGAGGAAGCTTGACGCTGTCTATTACTATATGCGCAGTTTAGCTGCCAGCAAC
CCTATCCTGACTGCCAAGGAGAGTCTCATGAGCTTGTTTGAAGAGACCAAGCGGAAGGCAGAACAGATGG
AAAAGAAGCAACATGAGGAATTTGACCTGAGCCCTGACCAGTGGCGGAAAGGAAAGAAGTCTACTTTCCG
GCATGTTGGAGATGACACCACTCGCCTGGAGATCTGGATTCATCCATCCCATCCACGGTCTTCCCAGGGC
ACTGAGTCTGGGAAGGATTCTGAGCAAGAGAATGGGCTGGGCAGCCTGAGTCCCAGTGATCTGAACAAAA
GGTTCATCCTCAGTTTTCTCCATGCCCATGGGAAGCTGTTTACCCGGATTGGGATGGAGACATTCCCTGC
AGTGGCTGAGAAGGTCCTCAAGGAGTTCCAGGTGTTACTGCAGCACAGCCCCTCTCCCATTGGAAGTACC
CGCATGCTGCAGCTTATGACCATCAATATGTTTGCAGTACACAACTCCCAGCTGAAAGACTGCTTCTCGG
AGGAGTGCCGCTCTGTGATCCAGGAACAAGCCGCAGCTCTGGGCTTGGCCATGTTTTCTCTACTGGTCCG
CCGCTGCACCTGCTTACTTAAGGAGTCCGCCAAAGCTCAGCTGTCCTCTCCTGAGGACCAGGATGACCAA
GACGACATCAAGGTGTCTTCCTTTGTCCCGGACCTGAAGGAGCTGCTCCCCAGTGTCAAAGTCTGGTCAG
ATTGGATGCTCGGCTACCCGGACACCTGGAATCCTCCTCCCACATCCCTGGATCTGCCCTCGCATGTTGC
TGTGGATGTATGGTCGACGCTGGCTGATTTCTGTAACATACTGACTGCAGTGAATCAGTCTGAGGTGCCA
CTGTACAAGGACCCGGATGATGACCTCACCCTTCTTATCCTGGAAGAGGATCGGCTTCTCTCGGGCTTTG
TCCCCTTGCTGGCTGCCCCTCAGGACCCCTGCTACGTGGAGAAAACCTCGGATAAGGTTATTGCAGCTGA
CTGCAAAAGGGTCACAGTGCTGAAGTATTTTCTGGAAGCCCTTTGTGGACAAGAAGAGCCTCTGCTGGCA
TTCAAGGGTGGAAAGTATGTGTCAGTGGCACCCGTCCCAGACACCATGGGAAAGGAAATGGGAAGCCAAG
AGGGAACACGACTGGAAGATGAGGAGGAGGATGTGGTGATTGAAGACTTTGAGGAAGATTCAGAGGCTGA
AGGCAGCGGAGGCGAGGATGACATCAGGGAGCTTCGGGCCAAGAAGCTGGCTCTGGCCAGGAAGATAGCT
GAGCAGCAGCGTCGCCAGGAAAAGATCCAGGCTGTCCTGGAGGACCACAGTCAGATGAGGCAGATGGAGC
TCGAAATCAGACCTTTGTTCCTCGTACCAGACACCAACGGCTTCATTGACCACCTGGCCAGTCTGGCGCG
GCTGCTGGAGAGCAGGAAGTACATCCTGGTGGTGCCCCTCATCGTGATCAATGAGCTGGACGGCCTGGCC
AAGGGGCAGGAGACAGACCACCGGGCTGGGGGCTACGCCCGTGTGGTACAAGAGAAGGCCCGCAAGTCCA
TCGAGTTCCTCGAGCAGCGATTCGAGAGTCGGGACTCTTGCCTGCGAGCCCTGACCAGCCGTGGCAATGA
ACTCGAATCCATCGCCTTCCGCAGTGAGGACATCACTGGCCAGCTGGGTAACAACGATGATCTCATCCTG
TCCTGCTGCCTCCACTACTGCAAAGACAAGGCTAAGGACTTCATGCCCGCCAGCAAAGAGGAGCCAATCC
GGCTACTGCGGGAGGTGGTGCTGTTGACGGATGACCGGAACCTGCGTGTGAAGGCGCTCACAAGGAATGT
TCCTGTACGGGACATCCCAGCCTTCCTCACGTGGGCCCAGGTGGGCTGAGCGGCCGCTTCCCTTTAGTGA
GGGTTAATGCTTCGAGCAGACATGATAAGATACATTGATGAGTTTGGACAAACCACAACTAGAATGCAGT
GAAAAAAATGCTTTATTTGTGAAATTTGTGATGCTATTGCTTTATTTGTAACCATTATAAGCTGCAATAA
ACAAGTTAACAACAACAATTGCATTCATTTTATGTTTCAGGTTCAGGGGGAGATGTGGGAGGTTTTTTAA
AGCAAGTAAAACCTCTACAAATGTGGTAAAATCCGATAAGGATCGATCCGGGCTGGCGTAATAGCGAAGA
GGCCCGCACCGATCGCCCTTCCCAACAGTTGCGCAGCCTGAATGGCGAATGG
[124 nt withheld, positions 5933-6056]
C
[91 nt withheld, positions 6058-6148]
A
[49 nt withheld, positions 6150-6198]
CCTTTGACGTTGGAGTCCACGTTCTTT
[37 nt withheld, positions 6226-6262]
ACCCTATCTCGGTCTATTCTTTTGATTTATAAGGGATTTTGCCGATTTCGGCCTATTGGTTAAAAAATGA
GCTGATTTAACAAAAATTTAACGCGAATTTTAACAAAATATTAACGCTTACAATTTCCTGATGCGGTATT
TTCTCCTTACGCATCTGTGCGGTATTTCACACCGCATACGCGGATCTGCGCAGCACCATGGCCTGAAATA
ACCTCTGAAAGAGGAACTTGGTTAGGTACCTTCTGAGGCGGAAAGAACCAGCTGTGGAATGTGTGTCAGT
TAGGGTGTGGAAAGTCCCCAGGCTCCCCAGCAGGCAGAAGTATGCAAAGCATGCATCTCAATTAGTCAGC
AACCAGGTGTGGAAAGTCCCCAGGCTCCCCAGCAGGCAGAAGTATGCAAAGCATGCATCTCAATTAGTCA
GCAACCATAGTCCCGCCCCTAACTCCGCCCATCCCGCCCCTAACTCCGCCCAGTTCCGCCCATTCTCCGC
CCCATGGCTGACTAATTTTTTTTATTTATGCAGAGGCCGAGGCCGCCTCGGCCTCTGAGCTATTCCAGAA
GTAGTGAGGAGGCTTTTTTGGAGGCCTAGGCTTTTGCAAAAAGCTTGATTCTTCTGACACAACAGTCTCG
AACTTAAGGCTAGAGCCACCATGATTGAACAAGATGGATTGCACGCAGGTTCTCCGGCCGCTTGGGTGGA
GAGGCTATTCGGCTATGACTGGGCACAACAGACAATCGGCTGCTCTGATGCCGCCGTGTTCCGGCTGTCA
GCGCAGGGGCGCCCGGTTCTTTTTGTCAAGACCGACCTGTCCGGTGCCCTGAATGAACTGCAGGACGAGG
CAGCGCGGCTATCGTGGCTGGCCACGACGGGCGTTCCTTGCGCAGCTGTGCTCGACGTTGTCACTGAAGC
GGGAAGGGACTGGCTGCTATTGGGCGAAGTGCCGGGGCAGGATCTCCTGTCATCTCACCTTGCTCCTGCC
GAGAAAGTATCCATCATGGCTGATGCAATGCGGCGGCTGCATACGCTTGATCCGGCTACCTGCCCATTCG
ACCACCAAGCGAAACATCGCATCGAGCGAGCACGTACTCGGATGGAAGCCGGTCTTGTCGATCAGGATGA
TCTGGACGAAGAGCATCAGGGGCTCGCGCCAGCCGAACTGTTCGCCAGGCTCAAGGCGCGCATGCCCGAC
GGCGAGGATCTCGTCGTGACCCATGGCGATGCCTGCTTGCCGAATATCATGGTGGAAAATGGCCGCTTTT
CTGGATTCATCGACTGTGGCCGGCTGGGTGTGGCGGACCGCTATCAGGACATAGCGTTGGCTACCCGTGA
TATTGCTGAAGAGCTTGGCGGCGAATGGGCTGACCGCTTCCTCGTGCTTTACGGTATCGCCGCTCCCGAT
TCGCAGCGCATCGCCTTCTATCGCCTTCTTGACGAGTTCTTCTGAGCGGGACTCTGGGGTTCGAAATGAC
CGACCAAGCGACGCCCAACCTGCCATCACGATGGCCGCAATAAAATATCTTTATTTTCATTACATCTGTG
TGTTGGTTTTTTGTGTGAATCGATAGCGATAAGGATCCGCGTATGGTGCACTCTCAGTACAATCTGCTCT
GATGCCGCATAGTTAAGCCAGCCCCGACACCCGCCAACACCCGCTGACGCGCCCTGACGGGCTTGTCTGC
TCCCGGCATCCGCTTACAGACAAGCTGTGACCGTCTCCGGGAGCTGCATGTGTCAGAGGTTTTCACCGTC
ATCACCGAAACGCGCGAGACGAAAGGGCCTCGTGATACGCCTATTTTTATAGGTTAATGTCATGATAATA
ATGGTTTCTTAGACGTCAGGTGGCACTTTTCGGGGAAATGTGCGCGGAACCCCTATTTGTTTATTTTTCT
AAATACATTCAAATATGTATCCGCTCATGAGACAATAACCCTGATAAATGCTTCAATAATATTGAAAAAG
GAAGAGTATGAGTATTCAACATTTCCGTGTCGCCCTTATTCCCTTTTTTGCGGCATTTTGCCTTCCTGTT
TTTGCTCACCCAGAAACGCTGGTGAAAGTAAAAGATGCTGAAGATCAGTTGGGTGCACGAGTGGGTTACA
TCGAACTGGATCTCAACAGCGGTAAGATCCTTGAGAGTTTTCGCCCCGAAGAACGTTTTCCAATGATGAG
CACTTTTAAAGTTCTGCTATGTGGCGCGGTATTATCCCGTATTGACGCCGGGCAAGAGCAACTCGGTCGC
CGCATACACTATTCTCAGAATGACTTGGTTGAGTACTCACCAGTCACAGAAAAGCATCTTACGGATGGCA
TGACAGTAAGAGAATTATGCAGTGCTGCCATAACCATGAGTGATAACACTGCGGCCAACTTACTTCTGAC
AACGATCGGAGGACCGAAGGAGCTAACCGCTTTTTTGCACAACATGGGGGATCATGTAACTCGCCTTGAT
CGTTGGGAACCGGAGCTGAATGAAGCCATACCAAACGACGAGCGTGACACCACGATGCCTGTAGCAATGG
CAACAACGTTGCGCAAACTATTAACTGGCGAACTACTTACTCTAGCTTCCCGGCAACAATTAATAGACTG
GATGGAGGCGGATAAAGTTGCAGGACCACTTCTGCGCTCGGCCCTTCCGGCTGGCTGGTTTATTGCTGAT
AAATCTGGAGCCGGTGAGCGTGGGTCTCGCGGTATCATTGCAGCACTGGGGCCAGATGGTAAGCCCTCCC
GTATCGTAGTTATCTACACGACGGGGAGTCAGGCAACTATGGATGAACGAAATAGACAGATCGCTGAGAT
AGGTGCCTCACTGATTAAGCATTGGTAACTGTCAGACCAAGTTTACTCATATATACTTTAGATTGATTTA
AAACTTCATTTTTAATTTAAAAGGATCTAGGTGAAGATCCTTTTTGATAATCTCATGACCAAAATCCCTT
AACGTGAGTTTTCGTTCCACTGAGCGTCAGACCCCGTAGAAAAGATCAAAGGATCTTCTTGAGATCCTTT
TTTTCTGCGCGTAATCTGCTGCTTGCAAACAAAAAAACCACCGCTACCAGCGGTGGTTTGTTTGCCGGAT
CAAGAGCTACCAACTCTTTTTCCGAAGGTAACTGGCTTCAGCAGAGCGCAGATACCAAATACTGTTCTTC
TAGTGTAGCCGTAGTTAGGCCACCACTTCAAGAACTCTGTAGCACCGCCTACATACCTCGCTCTGCTAAT
CCTGTTACCAGTGGCTGCTGCCAGTGGCGATAAGTCGTGTCTTACCGGGTTGGACTCAAGACGATAGTTA
CCGGATAAGGCGCAGCGGTCGGGCTGAACGGGGGGTTCGTGCACACAGCCCAGCTTGGAGCGAACGACCT
ACACCGAACTGAGATACCTACAGCGTGAGCTATGAGAAAGCGCCACGCTTCCCGAAGGGAGAAAGGCGGA
CAGGTATCCGGTAAGCGGCAGGGTCGGAACAGGAGAGCGCACGAGGGAGCTTCCAGGGGGAAACGCCTGG
TATCTTTATAGTCCTGTCGGGTTTCGCCACCTCTGACTTGAGCGTCGATTTTTGTGATGCTCGTCAGGGG
GGCGGAGCCTATGGAAAAACGCCAGCAACGCGGCCTTTTTACGGTTCCTGGCCTTTTGCTGGCCTTTTGC
TCACATGGCTCGACAGATCT
Features (pLannotate 1.2.2; 21 found; start..end, strand, type, name):
    140..517     +  enhancer       CMV enhancer: human cytomegalovirus immediate early enhancer
    518..729     +  promoter       CMV promoter: human cytomegalovirus (CMV) immediate early promoter
    890..1022    +  intron         chimeric intron: chimera between introns from human β-globin and immunoglobulin heavy chain genes
   1067..1085    +  promoter       T7 promoter: promoter for bacteriophage T7 RNA polymerase
   1107..1148    +  CDS            V5 tag: epitope tag from simian virus 5
   1170..1283    +  CDS            SBP: streptavidin-binding peptide selected from a peptide library; binds streptavidin with nanomolar affinity (Keefe et al., 2001)
   1320..5576    +  CDS            SMG6: EST1A_HUMAN - Also known as C17orf31, EST1A, KIAA0732. Experimental evidence at protein level: Swiss-Prot protein existence level 1. Plays a role in nonsense-mediated mRNA decay (PubMed:18974281, PubMed:19060897, PubMed:20930030, PubMed:17053788). Is thought to provide a link to the mRNA degradation machinery as it has endonuclease activity required to initiate NMD, and to serve as an adapter for UPF1 to protein phosphatase 2A (PP2A), thereby triggering UPF1 dephosphorylation (PubMed:18974281, PubMed:19060897, PubMed:20930030, PubMed:17053788). Degrades single-stranded RNA (ssRNA), but not ssD
   5591..5608    -  promoter       T3 promoter (fragment): promoter for bacteriophage T3 RNA polymerase
   5626..5747    -  polyA_signal   SV40 poly(A) signal: SV40 polyadenylation signal
   5770..5838    -  CDS            large T antigen (fragment): large T antigen from SV40 (simian virus 40)
   5862..5929    +  CDS            lacZα (fragment): LacZα fragment of β-galactosidase; lacZ fragment
   5933..6361    +  rep_origin     f1 ori (sequence partly withheld): f1 bacteriophage origin of replication; arrow indicates direction of (+) strand synthesis
   6389..6440    -  misc_feature   bom (fragment): basis of mobility region from pBR322
   6505..6862    +  promoter       SV40 promoter: SV40 enhancer and early promoter
   6913..7704    +  CDS            neo: KKA2_KLEPN - Also known as kan, nptII. Experimental evidence at protein level: Swiss-Prot protein existence level 1. Resistance to kanamycin, neomycin, paromomycin, ribostamycin, butirosin and gentamicin B. From Klebsiella pneumoniae.
   7771..7819    +  polyA_signal   poly(A) signal: synthetic polyadenylation signal
   7839..7893    -  misc_feature   bom (fragment): basis of mobility region from pBR322
   7995..8030    -  CDS            rop (fragment): Rop protein, which maintains plasmids at low copy number; rop
   8125..8229    +  promoter       AmpR promoter: bla
   8230..9090    +  CDS            AmpR: β-lactamase; bla; confers resistance to ampicillin, carbenicillin, and related antibiotics
   9261..9849    +  rep_origin     ori: high-copy-number ColE1/pMB1/pBR322/pUC origin of replication
