[The description below was written by a language model from this plasmid's Addgene catalogue record and pLannotate feature annotations shown in this document.]
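Description:
pCIneo-V5-SBP-HsSmg6-siRNAres_I is a mammalian expression plasmid of about 9.9 kb built on the pCI-neo backbone, encoding human SMG6 with an N-terminal tandem V5–SBP tag. It is propagated in E. coli as a high-copy plasmid through a ColE1/pUC-type origin with ampicillin selection (β-lactamase under its own promoter), and it also carries an f1 origin that allows single-stranded DNA production. For mammalian cells, an SV40 enhancer/early promoter drives a neomycin phosphotransferase gene followed by a synthetic poly(A) signal, which permits G418 selection of stable transfectants.

The expression cassette consists of the CMV immediate-early enhancer and promoter, a chimeric β-globin/immunoglobulin intron that promotes efficient processing and expression of the transcript, and a T7 promoter positioned just upstream of the coding region, which could be used for in vitro transcription. The annotated coding features comprise a V5 epitope tag for immunodetection, a streptavidin-binding peptide for affinity pull-down on streptavidin resin, and the SMG6 coding sequence, terminated by the SV40 late-type poly(A) signal. SMG6 is the endonuclease of the nonsense-mediated mRNA decay pathway and also links UPF1 to PP2A-mediated dephosphorylation. As the name indicates, the cDNA is an siRNA-resistant version, though the record does not specify which changes confer resistance. Relative to the reference transcript, the record lists two silent substitutions (T594C, A699G) and two amino-acid changes (R291P, N341T). The construct suits complementation experiments in which endogenous SMG6 is knocked down and the tagged protein is re-expressed, as well as pull-down analysis of SMG6 partners such as the exon junction complex studied in the associated work. The depositor sequence may be theoretical rather than fully verified.
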