Addgene plasmid #146556: pCIneo-V5-SBP-HsSmg6-siRNAres_I
Purpose: Mammalian Expression of HsSmg6-siRNAres
Depositing lab: Elisa Izaurralde. Depositing organization: Max Planck Institute for Developmental Biology. Publication: SMG6 interacts with the exon junction complex via two conserved EJC-binding motifs (EBMs) required for nonsense-mediated mRNA decay. Kashima I, Jonas S, Jayachandran U, Buchwald G, Conti E, Lupas AN, Izaurralde E. Genes Dev. 2010 Nov 1. 24(21):2440-50. 10.1101/gad.604610 PubMed 20930030.
Backbone
  Vector backbone: pCI-neo
  Vector type: Mammalian Expression
Growth in bacteria
  Bacterial resistance: Ampicillin, 100 μg/mL
  Growth temperature: 37°C
  Growth strain: DH5alpha
  Copy number: High Copy
Gene/Insert
  Gene/Insert name: HsSmg6-siRNAres
  Species: H. sapiens (human)
  Mutation: two silent mutations T594C, A699G and two non silent mutation G872C (R291P), A1022C (N341T) compared to the sequence given by NCBI: NM_017575.4.
  Entrez Gene: SMG6 (a.k.a. C17orf31, EST1A, SMG-6, hSMG5/7a)
  Cloning method: Unknown
Terms and licenses: Academic/Nonprofit Terms; Industry Terms: Not Available to Industry
Depositor comments: Plasmids from this collection were made available to the research community and donated after the lab closed. Please note that the sequence provided by the depositing laboratory may be theoretical/predicted or based on Sanger sequencing results. There may be discrepancies between sequencing results obtained by Addgene and the depositor sequence. If an Addgene verified sequence is not available, please contact before placing your order to request that our lab fully sequence the plasmid.
How to cite: pCIneo-V5-SBP-HsSmg6-siRNAres_I was a gift from Elisa Izaurralde (Addgene plasmid # 146556 ; http://n2t.net/addgene:146556 ; RRID:Addgene_146556)
